>Addgene plasmid #82397 | pCas61 | addgene full sequence | sequence record 162056 | Addgene NGS Result
[100 nt withheld, positions 1-100]
C
[91 nt withheld, positions 102-192]
A
[49 nt withheld, positions 194-242]
CCTTTGACGTTGGAGTCCACGTTCTTT
[37 nt withheld, positions 270-306]
ACCCTATCTCGGTCTATTCTTTTGATTTATAAGGGATTTTGCCGATTTCGGCCTATTGGTTAAAAAATGA
GCTGATTTAACAAAAATTTAACGCGAATTTTAACAAAATATTAACGCTTACAATTTCCTGATGCGGTATT
TTCTCCTTACGCATCTGTGCGGTATTTCACACCGCATCAGGTGGCACTTTTCGGGGAAATGTGCGCGGAA
CCCCTATTTGTTTATTTTTCTAAATACATTCAAATATGTATCCGCTCATGAGACAATAACCCTGATAAAT
GCTTCAATAATATTGAAAAAGGAAGAGTATGAGTATTCAACATTTCCGTGTCGCCCTTATTCCCTTTTTT
GCGGCATTTTGCCTTCCTGTTTTTGCTCACCCAGAAACGCTGGTGAAAGTAAAAGATGCTGAAGATCAGT
TGGGTGCACGAGTGGGTTACATCGAACTGGATCTCAACAGCGGTAAGATCCTTGAGAGTTTTCGCCCCGA
AGAACGTTTTCCAATGATGAGCACTTTTAAAGTTCTGCTATGTGGCGCGGTATTATCCCGTATTGACGCC
GGGCAAGAGCAACTCGGTCGCCGCATACACTATTCTCAGAATGACTTGGTTGAGTACTCACCAGTCACAG
AAAAGCATCTTACGGATGGCATGACAGTAAGAGAATTATGCAGTGCTGCCATAACCATGAGTGATAACAC
TGCGGCCAACTTACTTCTGACAACGATCGGAGGACCGAAGGAGCTAACCGCTTTTTTGCACAACATGGGG
GATCATGTAACTCGCCTTGATCGTTGGGAACCGGAGCTGAATGAAGCCATACCAAACGACGAGCGTGACA
CCACGATGCCTGTAGCAATGGCAACAACGTTGCGCAAACTATTAACTGGCGAACTACTTACTCTAGCTTC
CCGGCAACAATTAATAGACTGGATGGAGGCGGATAAAGTTGCAGGACCACTTCTGCGCTCGGCCCTTCCG
GCTGGCTGGTTTATTGCTGATAAATCTGGAGCCGGTGAGCGTGGGTCTCGCGGTATCATTGCAGCACTGG
GGCCAGATGGTAAGCCCTCCCGTATCGTAGTTATCTACACGACGGGGAGTCAGGCAACTATGGATGAACG
AAATAGACAGATCGCTGAGATAGGTGCCTCACTGATTAAGCATTGGTAACTGTCAGACCAAGTTTACTCA
TATATACTTTAGATTGATTTAAAACTTCATTTTTAATTTAAAAGGATCTAGGTGAAGATCCTTTTTGATA
ATCTCATGACCAAAATCCCTTAACGTGAGTTTTCGTTCCACTGAGCGTCAGACCCCGTAGAAAAGATCAA
AGGATCTTCTTGAGATCCTTTTTTTCTGCGCGTAATCTGCTGCTTGCAAACAAAAAAACCACCGCTACCA
GCGGTGGTTTGTTTGCCGGATCAAGAGCTACCAACTCTTTTTCCGAAGGTAACTGGCTTCAGCAGAGCGC
AGATACCAAATACTGTTCTTCTAGTGTAGCCGTAGTTAGGCCACCACTTCAAGAACTCTGTAGCACCGCC
TACATACCTCGCTCTGCTAATCCTGTTACCAGTGGCTGCTGCCAGTGGCGATAAGTCGTGTCTTACCGGG
TTGGACTCAAGACGATAGTTACCGGATAAGGCGCAGCGGTCGGGCTGAACGGGGGGTTCGTGCACACAGC
CCAGCTTGGAGCGAACGACCTACACCGAACTGAGATACCTACAGCGTGAGCTATGAGAAAGCGCCACGCT
TCCCGAAGGGAGAAAGGCGGACAGGTATCCGGTAAGCGGCAGGGTCGGAACAGGAGAGCGCACGAGGGAG
CTTCCAGGGGGAAACGCCTGGTATCTTTATAGTCCTGTCGGGTTTCGCCACCTCTGACTTGAGCGTCGAT
TTTTGTGATGCTCGTCAGGGGGGCGGAGCCTATGGAAAAACGCCAGCAACGCGGCCTTTTTACGGTTCCT
GGCCTTTTGCTGGCCTTTTGCTCACATGTTCTTTCCTGCGTTATCCCCTGATTCTGTGGATAACCGTATT
ACCGCCTTTGAGTGAGCTGATACCGCTCGCCGCAGCCGAACGACCGAGCGCAGCGAGTCAGTGAGCGAGG
AAGCGGAAGAGCGCCCAATACGCAAACCGCCTCTCCCCGCGCGTTGGCCGATTCATTAATGCAGCTGGCA
CGACAGGTTTCCCGACTGGAAGCGATTGGCTATGATCTACCAAAGCTGGCGATTTTTCTGCAAACCGAAT
TAGAACCACAATTTGATTTTTTAAAGCCGATTACCATTGCCAACCTGAAGGAAATAGCGATCGCCTTTAT
GGATGATGGCCACGAGGCTTGTCGGGTCTCCCATTATTGTGGATCGGTACCGGATGAGCGGGCGAGCTTT
AATTTACGCTTGCGGCAATATCGCCAGGCCCAGCCTTGGCTGCGAAATCATCTCGATCCTGCAAGGGGCG
ATCGCCTGCACCATTGGTCGGATCACCAACGCACCATTTTCTACGGCAGGCGCACCAATCCCGACACCCA
GCAGCGGCTTGTGTTAGTGGCGCACATGGCCGGGGCTCCGAAGACCGTTGAGATTGGCAAATGGCTCGCC
CTGGATTTGGATCGTTGGCAGTTGGCGATCGCCACACCGACTTTGAAGATCAACACCATCTATGACTTAG
CCCAAATTCACTTGCACAATGGCGAAGGTTTTCTGTTATCTGAAATTCCTCCCTAAATGATGTCTTTTGA
GCCTAAAAACACACTTTTTTGACCTAATTTAACCCATTTAAAAAACTTTATTTAATAATGACCATGGCCC
ATCAAAAATACATTCTTGCGTTAGACCTCGGTACCACAAACGAATTGTGAGCGCTCACAATTCGGAATTC
TTAACAAAAAAGCAGGAATAAAATTAACAAGATGTAATTGACATAAGTCCCATCACCGTTGTATAAATGT
GTGGAATTGTGAGCGGATAACAATTTCACACACCAACTCATAAAGTCAAGTAGGAGATTAATTCCATGGG
CCATCATCATCATCATCATCATCATCATCACAGCAGCGGCCATATCGAAGGTCGTCATATGATGAACAAA
CATGTAAATAAAGTAGCTTTAATCGGAGCGGGTTTTGTTGGAAGCAGTTATGCATTTGCGTTAATTAACC
AAGGAATCACAGATGAGCTTGTGGTCATTGATCGTAATAAAGAAAAAGCAATGGGCGATGTGATGGATTT
AAACCACGGAAAGGCGTTTGCGCCACAACCGGTCAAAACATCTTACGGAACATATGAAGACTGCAAGGAT
GCTGATATTGTCTGCATTTGCGCCGGAGCAAACCAAAAACCTGGTGAGACACGCCTTGAATTAGTAGAAA
AGAACTTGAAGATTTTCAAAGGCATCGTTAGTGAAGTCATGGCGAGCGGATTTGACGGCATTTTCTTAGT
CGCGACAAATCCGGTTGATATCCTGACTTACGCAACATGGAAATTCAGCGGCCTGCCAAAAGAGCGGGTG
ATTGGAAGCGGCACAACACTTGATTCTGCGAGATTCCGTTTCATGCTGAGCGAATACTTTGGCGCAGCGC
CTCAAAACGTACACGCGCATATTATCGGAGAGCACGGCGACACAGAGCTTCCTGTTTGGAGCCACGCGAA
TGTCGGCGGTGTGCCGGTCAGTGAACTCGTTGAGAAAAACGATGCGTACAAACAAGAGGAGCTGGACCAA
ATTGTAGATGATGTGAAAAACGCAGCTTACCATATCATTGAGAAAAAAGGCGCGACTTATTATGGGGTTG
CGATGAGTCTTGCTCGCATTACAAAAGCCATTCTTCATAATGAAAACAGCATATTAACTGTCAGCACATA
TTTGGACGGGCAATACGGTGCAGATGACGTGTACATCGGTGTGCCGGCTGTCGTGAATCGCGGAGGGATC
GCAGGTATCACTGAGCTGAACTTAAATGAGAAAGAAAAAGAACAGTTCCTTCACAGCGCCGGCGTCCTTA
AAAACATTTTAAAACCTCATTTTGCAGAACAAAAAGTCAACTAACGAGGGCGGTGCTTTGGCAGGATCCG
GCTGCTAACAAAGCCCGAAAGGAAGCTGAGTTGGCTGCTGCCACCGCTGAGCAATAACTAGCATAACCCC
TTGGGGCCTCTAAACGGGTCTTGACGGGTTTTTTGTCTAGATCAACGGCCTCAACCTACTACTGGGCTGC
TTCCTAATGCAGGAGTCGCATAAGGGAGAGCGTCGAGATCCCGGACACCATCGAATGGCGCATTTACAGC
TAGCTCAGTCCTAGGTACAATGCTAGCCGGAGGAGGGTCAATTCATGGTGGTGAATGTGAAACCAGTAAC
GTTATACGATGTCGCAGAGTATGCCGGTGTCTCTTATCAGACCGTTTCCCGCGTGGTGAACCAGGCCAGC
CACGTTTCTGCGAAAACGCGGGAAAAAGTGGAAGCGGCGATGGCGGAGCTGAATTACATTCCCAACCGCG
TGGCACAACAACTGGCGGGCAAACAGTCGTTGCTGATTGGCGTTGCCACCTCCAGTCTGGCCCTGCACGC
GCCGTCGCAAATTGTCGCGGCGATTAAATCTCGCGCCGATCAACTGGGTGCCAGCGTGGTGGTGTCGATG
GTAGAACGAAGCGGCGTCGAAGCCTGTAAAGCGGCGGTGCACAATCTTCTCGCGCAACGCGTCAGTGGGC
TGATCATTAACTATCCGCTGGATGACCAGGATGCCATTGCTGTGGAAGCTGCCTGCACTAATGTTCCGGC
GTTATTTCTTGATGTCTCTGACCAGACACCCATCAACAGTATTATTTTCTCCCATGAAGACGGTACGCGA
CTGGGCGTGGAGCATCTGGTCGCATTGGGTCACCAGCAAATCGCGCTGTTAGCGGGCCCATTAAGTTCTG
TCTCGGCGCGTCTGCGTCTGGCTGGCTGGCATAAATATCTCACTCGCAATCAAATTCAGCCGATAGCGGA
ACGGGAAGGCGACTTTAGTGCCATGTCCGGTTTTCAACAAACCATGCAAATGCTGAATGAGGGCATCGTT
CCCACTGCGATGCTGGTTGCCAACGATCAGATGGCGCTGGGCGCAATGCGCGCCATTACCGAGTCCGGGC
TGCGCGTTGGTGCGGATATCTCGGTAGTGGGATACGACGATACCGAAGACAGCTCATGTTATATCCCGCC
GTTAACCACCATCAAACAGGATTTTCGCCTGCTGGGGCAAACCAGCGTGGACCGCTTGCTGCAACTCTCT
CAGGGCCAGGCGGTGAAGGGCAATCAGCTGTTGCCCGTCTCACTGGTGAAAAGAAAAACCACCCTGGCGC
CCAATACGCAAACCGCCTCTCCCCGCGCGTTGGCCGATTCATTAATGCAGCTGGCACGACAGGTTTCCCG
ACTGGAAAGCGGGCAGTGAGCGCAACGCAATTAATGTAAGTTAGCTCACTCATTAGGCACCGGGATCTCG
ACCGATGCCCTTGAGAGCCTTCAACCCAGTCAGCTCCTTCCGGTTCTCGACGCATGCATAAAAACTGTTG
TAATTCATTAAGCATTCTGCCGACATGGAAGCCATCACAAACGGCATGATGAACCTGAATCGCCAGCGGC
ATCAGCACCTTGTCGCCTTGCGTATAATATTTGCCCATGGACGCACACCGTGGAAACGGATGAAGGCACG
AACCCAGTTGACATAAGCCTGTTCGGTTCGTAAACTGTAATGCAAGTAGCGTATGCGCTCACGCAACTGG
TCCAGAACCTTGACCGAACGCAGCGGTGGTAACGGCGCAGTGGCGGTTTTCATGGCTTGTTATGACTGTT
TTTTTGTACAGTCTATGCCTCGGGCATCCAAGCAGCAAGCGCGTTACGCCGTGGGTCGATGTTTGATGTT
ATGGAGCAGCAACGATGTTACGCAGCAGCAACGATGTTACGCAGCAGGGCAGTCGCCCTAAAACAAAGTT
AGGTGGCTCAAGTATGGGCATCATTCGCACATGTAGGCTCGGCCCTGACCAAGTCAAATCCATGCGGGCT
GCTCTTGATCTTTTCGGTCGTGAGTTCGGAGACGTAGCCACCTACTCCCAACATCAGCCGGACTCCGATT
ACCTCGGGAACTTGCTCCGTAGTAAGACATTCATCGCGCTTGCTGCCTTCGACCAAGAAGTGGTTGTTGG
CGCTCTCGCGGCTTACGTTCTGCCCAAGTTTGAGCAGCCGCGTAGTGAGATCTATATCTATGATCTCGCA
GTCTCCGGAGAGCACCGGAGGCAGGGCATTGCCACCGCGCTCATCAATCTCCTCAAGCATGAGGCCAACG
CGCTTGGTGCTTATGTGATCTACGTGCAAGCAGATTACGGTGACGATCCCGCAGTGGCTCTCTATACAAA
GTTGGGCATACGGGAAGAAGTGATGCACTTTGATATCGACCCAAGTACCGCCACCTAACAATTCGTTCAA
GCCGAGATCGGCTTCCCGGCCGCGGAGTTGTTCGGTAAATTGTCACAACGCCGCAGGTGGCACTTTTCGG
GGAAATGTGCGCGCCCGCGTTCCTGCTGGCGCTGGGCCTGTTTCTGGCGCTGGACTTCCCGCTGTTCCGT
CAGCAGCTTTTCGCCCACGGCCTTGATGATCGCGGCGGCCTTGGCCTGCATATCCCGATTCAACGGCCCC
AGGGCGTCCAGAACGGGCTTCAGGCGCTCCCGAAGGTGGATCCCCCCCTCTTGCCTACAGCATCTCCCCC
AGGGGAGAATTCTTCCTGTTTCAACTCCCTCTAACGTAAACCCATTGAATTTAAAAAAGACTTTATGACT
GCTTTACTGCTCCATGACCAACATTATTCCCTTGATCATGAAGCCTTTCTCTCAACCCTCAGCAACACAG
AAAATTTACTCATTATTCAAGATCTAGATGGCGTTTGCATGGGGTTAGTCAAAGACCCCTTAACCCGCAA
AATTGATCCTGACTATATCCGCGCCACACGCAAGTTTAGAGACCACTTCTTTGTCCTCACCAACGGTGAA
CATGAAGGCAGAAGGGGAGTAAATCGCATCGTTGAACGGGCATTTCGCAATGTTGAAGCCAAAGAGGAAA
CAAGCTATTTACCTGGTTTAGCAGCAGGGGGTGTGCAATGGCAGACAGATAATGGCCAAATTTCCCATCC
CGGTGTTAGCCAAGCAGAACTCGATTTCCTTGCCACAGTGCCAGATTTAATTGGTCAAAGTTTAGGACAA
TTTTTTACTAAATATGTTGATATTTTTCCCGCTGAGCTTCAACCTGAGCTGATCCATGCTTCTGTCATGC
GCCCTATAGTGAGTCGTATTACAATTCACTGGCCGTCGTTTTACAACGTCGTGACTGGGAAAACCCTGGC
GTTACCCAACTTAATCGCCTTGCAGCACATCCCCCTTTCGCCAGCTGGCGTAATAGCGAAGAGGCCCGCA
CCGATCGCCCTTCCCAACAGTTGCGCAGCCTGAATGGCGAATGGACGCGCCCTGTAGCGGCGCATTAA
Features (pLannotate 1.2.2; 24 found; start..end, strand, type, name):
    433..483     -  misc_feature   bom (fragment): basis of mobility region from pBR322
    510..614     +  promoter       AmpR promoter: bla
    615..1475    +  CDS            AmpR: β-lactamase; bla; confers resistance to ampicillin, carbenicillin, and related antibiotics
   1646..2234    +  rep_origin     ori: high-copy-number ColE1/pMB1/pBR322/pUC origin of replication
   2417..2497    +  CDS            lacI (fragment): lac repressor; lacI; The lac repressor binds to the lac operator to inhibit transcription in E. coli. This inhibition can be relieved by adding lactose or isopropyl-β-D-thiogalactopyranoside (IPTG).
   3149..3168    +  protein_bind   lac operator (symmetric): The lac repressor binds to the lac operator to inhibit transcription in E. coli. This inhibition can be relieved by adding lactose or isopropyl-β-D-thiogalactopyranoside (IPTG). The symmetric lac operator was optimized for tight binding of lac repressor. lac repressor encoded by lacI
   3253..3269    +  protein_bind   lac operator: The lac repressor binds to the lac operator to inhibit transcription in E. coli. This inhibition can be relieved by adding lactose or isopropyl-β-D-thiogalactopyranoside (IPTG). lac repressor encoded by lacI
   3318..3335    +  CDS            capTEV™ (fragment): composite tag for in vivo biotinylation, TEV protease cleavage, and 6xHis tagging
   3378..4337    +  CDS            ldh: LDH_BACSU - Also known as lctE From Bacillus subtilis (strain 168).
   4367..4416    +  CDS            SET1 (fragment): solubility-enhancement tag derived from T7 phage gene 10B
   4424..4471    +  terminator     T7 terminator: transcription terminator for bacteriophage T7 RNA polymerase
   4478..4542    +  CDS            TcR (fragment): tetracycline efflux protein; tet; confers resistance to tetracycline
   4550..4568    +  promoter       lacI promoter (fragment): lacI
   4572..4603    +  promoter       J23119 promoter (fragment): bacterial promoter (Registry of Standard Biological Parts BBa J23119)
   4633..5715    +  CDS            lacI: lac repressor; lacI; The lac repressor binds to the lac operator to inhibit transcription in E. coli. This inhibition can be relieved by adding lactose or isopropyl-β-D-thiogalactopyranoside (IPTG).
   5728..5749    +  protein_bind   CAP binding site: CAP binding activates transcription in the presence of cAMP. E. coli catabolite activator protein
   5764..5810    +  CDS            TcR (fragment): tetracycline efflux protein; tet; confers resistance to tetracycline
   5830..5946    -  CDS            CmR (fragment): chloramphenicol acetyltransferase; cat; confers resistance to chloramphenicol
   5984..6012    +  promoter       Pc promoter: intI1 (promoter lies within the coding sequence); class 1 integron promoter
   6201..6734    +  CDS            GmR: gentamycin acetyltransferase; aacC1; confers resistance to gentamycin
   7100..7600    +  CDS            stpA (fragment): STPA_SYNY3 - Experimental evidence at protein level: Swiss-Prot protein existence level 1. Phosphorylates glucosylglycerol-phosphate the precursor of the osmoprotectant glucosylglycerol necessary for salt adaptation of Synechocystis. From Synechocystis sp. (strain PCC 6803 / Kazusa).
   7589..7607    -  promoter       T7 promoter: promoter for bacteriophage T7 RNA polymerase
   7610..7767    +  CDS            lacZα (fragment): LacZα fragment of β-galactosidase; lacZ fragment
   7771..405     +  rep_origin     f1 ori (across the origin) (sequence partly withheld): f1 bacteriophage origin of replication; arrow indicates direction of (+) strand synthesis
