[The description below was written by a language model from this plasmid's Addgene catalogue record and pLannotate feature annotations shown in this document.]
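Description:
pCas61 is a high-copy E. coli plasmid built on the pACSA backbone that serves as a chromosomal integration vector for the cyanobacterium Synechococcus sp. PCC 7002, the organism of the associated study. In E. coli it replicates from a ColE1/pUC-type origin and is selected with ampicillin through the bla gene; an f1 origin and remnants of a cloning-vector polylinker region (lacZα fragment, T7 promoter) are also annotated. The catalogue lists the total size as 7551 bp, whereas the sequenced record behind the feature table is 7,794 nt, a discrepancy the record does not explain.

The payload is an IPTG-inducible lactate dehydrogenase cassette. The ldh coding sequence matches the Bacillus subtilis enzyme and carries a V39R substitution according to the catalogue. It is driven by cLac143, a lac-regulated promoter; this fits the two annotated lac operators (one symmetric, one standard) just upstream of the gene. A short 6xHis-type tag fragment precedes the ORF, and a T7 terminator follows it. A full-length lacI gene downstream, preceded by fragments resembling lacI and J23119 promoters, supplies the repressor so that expression stays low until IPTG is added. Next comes a gentamicin acetyltransferase gene (aacC1) under the class 1 integron Pc promoter, which selects for integrants. The stated purpose places this cassette "in glpK", implying flanking homology arms that direct recombination into that locus. These arms are not explicitly annotated, although a cyanobacterial-like stpA fragment hit lies downstream of the marker. The construct was deposited with work on CRISPR interference for metabolic engineering, where inducible LDH would provide a lactate production pathway.
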