Addgene plasmid #82397: pCas61
Purpose: IPTG inducible, cLac143 (Markley 2015), LDH V39R with Gmr in glpK
Depositing lab: Brian Pfleger. Depositing organization: University of Wisconsin, Madison. Publication: CRISPR interference as a titratable, trans-acting regulatory tool for metabolic engineering in the cyanobacterium Synechococcus sp. strain PCC 7002. Gordon GC, Korosh TC, Cameron JC, Markley AL, Begemann MB, Pfleger BF. Metab Eng. 2016 Jul 29. pii: S1096-7176(16)30062-3. doi: 10.1016/j.ymben.2016.07.007. PubMed 27481676.
Backbone
  Vector backbone: pACSA
  Total vector size (bp): 7551
Growth in bacteria
  Bacterial resistance: Ampicillin, 100 μg/mL
  Growth temperature: 37°C
  Growth strain: DH5alpha
  Copy number: High Copy
Gene/Insert
  Gene/Insert name: LDH
  Mutation: V39R
  Promoter: cLac143
  Cloning method: Gibson Cloning
  Sequencing primers: 5′ GCGCCCAATACGCAAACCG; 3′ TTGGGTAACGCCAGGGT
Terms and licenses: Academic/Nonprofit Terms; Industry Terms: Not Available to Industry
How to cite: pCas61 was a gift from Brian Pfleger (Addgene plasmid # 82397 ; http://n2t.net/addgene:82397 ; RRID:Addgene_82397)
