>Addgene plasmid #82397 | pCas61 | addgene partial sequence | sequence record 158843 | pBMTL-1-5 5'-tgagcggataacaatttcac-3'
GTAGGAGATTAATTCCATGGGCCATCATCATCATCATCATCATCATCATCACAGCAGCGGCCATATCGAA
GGTCGTCATATGATGAACAAACATGTAAATAAAGTAGCTTTAATCGGAGCGGGTTTTGTTGGAAGCAGTT
ATGCATTTGCGTTAATTAACCAAGGAATCACAGATGAGCTTGTGGTCATTGATCGTAATAAAGAAAAAGC
AATGGGCGATGTGATGGATTTAAACCACGGAAAGGCGTTTGCGCCACAACCGGTCAAAACATCTTACGGA
ACATATGAAGACTGCAAGGATGCTGATATTGTCTGCATTTGCGCCGGAGCAAACCAAAAACCTGGTGAGA
CACGCCTTGAATTAGTAGAAAAGAACTTGAAGATTTTCAAAGGCATCGTTAGTGAAGTCATGGCGAGCGG
ATTTGACGGCATTTTCTTAGTCGCGACAAATCCGGTTGATATCCTGACTTACGCAACATGGAAATTCAGC
GGCCTGCCAAAAGAGCGGGTGATTGGAAGCGGCACAACACTTGATTCTGCGAGATTCCGTTTCATGCTGA
GCGAATACTTTGGCGCAGCGCCTCAAAACGTACACGCGCATATTATCGGAGAGCACGGCGACACAGAGCT
TCCTGTTTGGAGCCACGCGAATGTCGGCGGTGTGCCGGTCAGTGAACTCGTTGAGAAAAACGATGCGTAC
AAACAAGAGGAGCTGGACCAAATTGTAGATGATGTGAAAAACGCAGCTTACCATATCATTGAGAAA
