>Addgene plasmid #82397 | pCas61 | addgene partial sequence | sequence record 158845 | M13pUC-Fwd 5'-CCCAGTCACGACGTTGTAAAACG-3'
TCACTATAGGGCGCATGACAGAAGCATGGATCAGCTCAGGTTGAAGCTCAGCGGGAAAAATATCAACATA
TTTAGTAAAAAATTGTCCTAAACTTTGACCAATTAAATCTGGCACTGTGGCAAGGAAATCGAGTTCTGCT
TGGCTAACACCGGGATGGGAAATTTGGCCATTATCTGTCTGCCATTGCACACCCCCTGCTGCTAAACCAG
GTAAATAGCTTGTTTCCTCTTTGGCTTCAACATTGCGAAATGCCCGTTCAACGATGCGATTTACTCCCCT
TCTGCCTTCATGTTCACCGTTGGTGAGGACAAAGAAGTGGTCTCTAAACTTGCGTGTGGCGCGGATATAG
TCAGGATCAATTTTGCGGGTTAAGGGGTCTTTGACTAACCCCATGCAAACGCCATCTAGATCTTGAATAA
TGAGTAAATTTTCTGTGTTGCTGAGGGTTGAGAGAAAGGCTTCATGATCAAGGGAATAATGTTGGTCATG
GAGCAGTAAAGCAGTCATAAAGTCTTTTTTAAATTCAATGGGTTTACGTTAGAGGGAGTTGAAACAGGAA
GAATTCTCCCCTGGGGGAGATGCTGTAGGCAAGAGGGGGGGATCCACCTTCGGGAGCGCCTGAAGCCCGT
TCTGGACGCCCTGGGGCCGTTGAATCGGGATATGCAGGCCAAGGCCGCCGCGATCATCAAGGCCGTGGGC
GAAAAGCTGCTGACGGAACAGCGGGAAGTCCAGCGCCAGAAACAGGCCCAGCGCCAGCAGGAACGCGGGC
GCGCACATTTCCCCGAAAAGTGCCACCT
